Addgene plasmid #53656: SNX24A-c003
Purpose: bacterial expression plasmid
Depositing lab: Nicola Burgess-Brown. Depositing organization: University of Oxford.
Backbone
  Vector backbone: pNIC28-Bsa4
  Backbone manufacturer: SGC
  Vector type: Bacterial Expression
Growth in bacteria
  Bacterial resistance: Kanamycin, 50 μg/mL
  Growth temperature: 37°C
  Growth strain: Mach1
  Growth instructions: BL21(DE3)-R3-pRARE2 is recommended for expression
  Copy number: High Copy
Gene/Insert
  Gene/Insert name: SNX24A
  Mutation: Bacterial expression for structure determination; may not be full ORF, see comments
  Tag / fusion protein: His6-TEV (N terminal on insert)
  Cloning method: Ligation Independent Cloning
  Sequencing primers: 5′ T7; 3′ T7-term
Terms and licenses: Academic/Nonprofit Terms; Industry Terms: Not Available to Industry
Depositor comments: T7/lac regulated, N-terminal His-tag, TEV, LIC cloning using BsaI cleavage/T4 polymerase, SacB stuffer fragment, pET28 backbone. http://www.thesgc.org/structures/4AZ9/
How to cite: SNX24A-c003 was a gift from Nicola Burgess-Brown (Addgene plasmid # 53656 ; http://n2t.net/addgene:53656 ; RRID:Addgene_53656)
