[The description below was written by a language model from this plasmid's Addgene catalogue record.]
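Description:
SNX24A-c003 is a bacterial expression plasmid built on pNIC28-Bsa4, a pET28-derived vector from a structural genomics consortium designed for high-throughput ligation-independent cloning. It is maintained in E. coli as a high-copy plasmid under kanamycin selection. A standard cloning strain is used for propagation, while a BL21(DE3) derivative carrying a rare-codon tRNA plasmid is recommended for protein production. That recommendation fits the vector's T7/lac regulation: transcription depends on T7 RNA polymerase supplied by a DE3 lysogen, and the lac operator keeps it repressed until induction.

The insert is SNX24A, presumably encoding sorting nexin 24, although the record gives neither the species nor the construct boundaries. It does note that the clone was designed for structure determination and may not contain the full open reading frame, so it probably encodes a truncated or domain-level fragment chosen for crystallisation. The coding sequence is fused at its N terminus to a hexahistidine tag followed by a TEV protease recognition site. This arrangement allows capture by immobilised metal affinity chromatography, after which the tag can be cleaved off to leave near-native protein.

In the parental vector, the cloning site holds a SacB stuffer fragment that is released by BsaI digestion. T4 polymerase treatment then generates the single-stranded overhangs needed for LIC, and because SacB confers sucrose sensitivity, uncut vector can be counter-selected. In this clone the stuffer should have been replaced by the insert. No feature table is provided, so element positions and sizes cannot be stated. The plasmid is intended for recombinant production and purification of SNX24 protein for structural and biochemical work, and the depositor's comments link it to a solved structure.
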