>Addgene plasmid #53656 | SNX24A-c003 | depositor partial sequence | sequence record 83783 | insert sequence
ATGCACCATCATCATCATCATTCTTCTGGTGTAGATCTGGGTACCGAGAACCTGTACTTCCAATCCATGG
AGGTCTACATCCCGTCCTTTCGCTATGAAGAGAGCGACCTGGAGCGGGGATACACGGTGTTTAAGATAGA
AGTGCTAATGAATGGAAGAAAACATTTTGTTGAAAAGAGATACAGCGAATTTCATGCTTTGCACAAAAAG
CTTAAGAAATGTATAAAAACTCCAGAAATCCCTTCTAAACATGTTAGGAACTGGGTCCCCAAAGTCTTGG
AACAGCGACGACAAGGCTTGGAAACATACTTACAGGCTGTCATTTTAGAAAATGAAGAACTTCCCAAACT
GTTTCTTGATTTCCTAAATGTGCGACACTTGCCCTCTTGACAGTAAAGGTGGATACGGATCCGAA
