>Addgene plasmid #53656 | SNX24A-c003 | addgene partial sequence | sequence record 86693 | T7 5'-TAATACGACTCACTATAGGG-3'
ATTTTGTTTAACTTTAAGAAGGAGATATACATATGCACCATCATCATCATCATTCTTCTGGTGTAGATCT
GGGTACCGAGAACCTGTACTTCCAATCCATGGAGGTCTACATCCCGTCCTTTCGCTATGAAGAGAGCGAC
CTGGAGCGGGGATACACGGTGTTTAAGATAGAAGTGCTAATGAATGGAAGAAAACATTTTGTTGAAAAGA
GATACAGCGAATTTCATGCTTTGCACAAAAAGCTTAAGAAATGTATAAAAACTCCAGAAATCCCTTCTAA
ACATGTTAGGAACTGGGTCCCCAAAGTCTTGGAACAGCGACGACAAGGCTTGGAAACATACTTACAGGCT
GTCATTTTAGAAAATGAAGAACTTCCCAAACTGTTTCTTGATTTCCTAAATGTGCGACACTTGCCCTCTT
GACAGTAAAGGTGGATACGGATCCGAATTCGAGCTCCGTCGACAAGCTTGCGGCCGCACTCGAGCACCAC
CACCACCACCACTGAGATCCGGCTGCTAACAAAGCCCGAAAGGAAGCTGAGTTGGCTGCTGCCACCGCTG
AGCAATAACTAGCATAACCCCTTGGGGCCTCTAAACGGGTCTTGAGGGGTTTTTTGCTGAAAGGAGGAAC
TATATCCGGATTGGCGAATGGG
[124 nt withheld, positions 653-776]
C
[91 nt withheld, positions 778-868]
A
[49 nt withheld, positions 870-918]
CCTTTTGACGTTGGAGTCCACGTTCTTTAATAGTGGACTCTGGTTCCAACTGGAACAACACTCAACCCTA
TCTCGG
